Addgene plasmid #143176: TFORF2166
Purpose: Lentiviral vector for overexpressing transcription factor ORFs with unique 24-bp barcodes. Barcodes facilitate identification of transcription factors in pooled screens.
Depositing lab: Feng Zhang. Depositing organization: Broad Institute. Publication: A transcription factor atlas of directed differentiation. Joung J, Ma S, Tay T, Geiger-Schuller KR, Kirchgatterer PC, Verdine VK, Guo B, Arias-Garcia MA, Allen WE, Singh A, Kuksenko O, Abudayyeh OO, Gootenberg JS, Fu Z, Macrae RK, Buenrostro JD, Regev A, Zhang F. Cell. 2023 Jan 5;186(1):209-229.e26. doi: 10.1016/j.cell.2022.11.026. PubMed 36608654.
Backbone
  Vector backbone: pLX_TRC317
  Backbone manufacturer: Broad Institute Genetic Perturbation Platform
  Backbone size w/o insert (bp): 8264
  Vector type: Mammalian Expression, Lentiviral
  Selectable markers: Puromycin
Growth in bacteria
  Bacterial resistance: Ampicillin, 100 μg/mL
  Growth temperature: 37°C
  Growth strain: NEB Stable
  Copy number: High Copy
Gene/Insert
  Gene/Insert name: GRHL3
  Species: H. sapiens (human)
  Insert size (bp): 1982
  Entrez Gene: GRHL3 (a.k.a. SOM, TFCP2L4, VWS2)
  Promoter: EF1a
  Cloning method: Unknown
  Sequencing primers: 5′ GGGTGGAGACTGAAGTTAGGCCAG; 3′ CACATAGCGTAAAAGGAGCAACATAG
Terms and licenses: Academic/Nonprofit Terms; Industry Terms: Not Available to Industry
Depositor comments: NM_198174,ENST00000350501 . The transcription factor ORF portion of this plasmid was synthesized by Genewiz. Please test multiple small colonies in case of plasmid recombination. To make this collection available in a timely manner, a portion of this collection was not fully sequenced by Addgene. If an Addgene verified full plasmid sequence is not available, please contact us prior to placing an order to request the full sequence.
How to cite: TFORF2166 was a gift from Feng Zhang (Addgene plasmid # 143176 ; http://n2t.net/addgene:143176 ; RRID:Addgene_143176)
