[The description below was written by a language model from this plasmid's Addgene catalogue record and pLannotate feature annotations shown in this document.]
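Description:
TFORF2166 is a third-generation-style, self-inactivating lentiviral expression plasmid built on the pLX_TRC317 backbone, carrying the human transcription factor GRHL3 (also known as SOM or TFCP2L4) as a synthesized open reading frame. It belongs to a barcoded transcription factor ORF collection in which each construct carries a unique 24-bp barcode, so that the factor delivered to a given cell can be identified in pooled overexpression screens. The barcode is not annotated in the feature table. In bacteria the plasmid is maintained through a high-copy ColE1/pUC-type origin and ampicillin resistance (AmpR). An f1 origin and remnants of a lac/lacZα cloning region flanked by T7 and T3 promoters are also present. The depositor notes that the plasmid can recombine.

The viral cassette begins with an RSV promoter fused to a truncated HIV-1 5' LTR, which makes genomic RNA production in packaging cells Tat-independent. This is followed by the Ψ packaging signal with a gag fragment, the Rev response element for nuclear export of the unspliced genome, and a cPPT/CTS element that aids nuclear import. Two expression units sit within the transferred region. An SV40 early promoter/origin drives puromycin N-acetyltransferase for selection of transduced mammalian cells, and a full EF-1α promoter drives constitutive expression of the GRHL3 coding sequence. Downstream, a WPRE enhances transcript stability and expression, and the ΔU3 3' LTR inactivates the LTR promoter after integration. An SV40 polyadenylation signal lies beyond the LTR. A short fragment annotated as U6 promoter lies between the ORF and the WPRE, and the record does not state its function. No epitope tag or fluorescent reporter is annotated. The construct is intended for stable GRHL3 overexpression, for example in directed-differentiation screens.
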