Features (pLannotate 1.2.2; 31 found; start..end, strand, type, name):
      5..231     +  promoter       RSV promoter: Rous sarcoma virus enhancer/promoter
    232..412     +  LTR            5' LTR (truncated): truncated 5' long terminal repeat (LTR) from HIV-1
    459..584     +  misc_feature   HIV-1 Ψ: packaging signal of human immunodeficiency virus type 1
    568..931     +  CDS            HIV-1 gag (fragment): gag protein from human immunodeficiency virus 1; gag
   1077..1310    +  misc_feature   RRE: The Rev response element (RRE) of HIV-1 allows for Rev-dependent mRNA export from the nucleus to the cytoplasm.
   1687..1713    +  CDS            Rev (fragment): human immunodeficiency virus 1 (HIV-1) Rev protein; rev; enhances nuclear export of unspliced and incompletely spliced viral mRNAs
   1720..1743    +  promoter       SV40 promoter (fragment): SV40 early promoter
   1744..1815    +  promoter       SV40 promoter (fragment): SV40 enhancer and early promoter
   1839..1974    +  rep_origin     SV40 ori: SV40 origin of replication
   2020..2616    +  CDS            PuroR (fragment): puromycin N-acetyltransferase; pac from Streptomyces; confers resistance to puromycin
   2665..2782    +  misc_feature   cPPT/CTS: central polypurine tract and central termination sequence of HIV-1
   2847..2913    +  CDS            small t antigen (fragment): SV40 (simian virus 40) small t antigen
   2920..4098    +  promoter       EF-1α promoter: strong constitutive promoter for human elongation factor EF-1α
   4115..5992    +  CDS            GRHL3: GRHL3_HUMAN - Also known as SOM, TFCP2L4 From Homo sapiens (Human).
   6008..6061    +  promoter       U6 promoter (fragment): RNA polymerase III promoter for human U6 snRNA
   6103..6691    +  misc_feature   WPRE: woodchuck hepatitis virus posttranscriptional regulatory element
   6742..6761    +  misc_feature   cPPT/CTS (fragment): central polypurine tract and central termination sequence of HIV-1
   6763..6996    +  LTR            3' LTR (ΔU3): self-inactivating 3' long terminal repeat (LTR) from HIV-1
   7074..7195    +  polyA_signal   SV40 poly(A) signal: SV40 polyadenylation signal
   7235..7370    +  rep_origin     SV40 ori: SV40 origin of replication
   7391..7409    -  promoter       T7 promoter: promoter for bacteriophage T7 RNA polymerase
   7417..7572    +  CDS            lacZα (fragment): LacZα fragment of β-galactosidase; lacZ fragment
   7577..8005    +  rep_origin     f1 ori (sequence partly withheld): f1 bacteriophage origin of replication; arrow indicates direction of (+) strand synthesis
   8058..8162    +  promoter       AmpR promoter: bla
   8163..9023    +  CDS            AmpR: β-lactamase; bla; confers resistance to ampicillin, carbenicillin, and related antibiotics
   9194..9782    +  rep_origin     ori: high-copy-number ColE1/pMB1/pBR322/pUC origin of replication
   9965..10057   +  CDS            lacI (fragment): lac repressor; lacI; The lac repressor binds to the lac operator to inhibit transcription in E. coli. This inhibition can be relieved by adding lactose or isopropyl-β-D-thiogalactopyranoside (IPTG).
  10070..10091   +  protein_bind   CAP binding site: CAP binding activates transcription in the presence of cAMP. E. coli catabolite activator protein
  10106..10136   +  promoter       lac promoter: promoter for the E. coli lac operon
  10144..10160   +  protein_bind   lac operator: The lac repressor binds to the lac operator to inhibit transcription in E. coli. This inhibition can be relieved by adding lactose or isopropyl-β-D-thiogalactopyranoside (IPTG). lac repressor encoded by lacI
  10205..10223   +  promoter       T3 promoter: promoter for bacteriophage T3 RNA polymerase
>Addgene plasmid #143176 | TFORF2166 | addgene full sequence | sequence record 397827 | Addgene NGS Result
TTAATGTAGTCTTATGCAATACTCTTGTAGTCTTGCAACATGGTAACGATGAGTTAGCAACATGCCTTAC
AAGGAGAGAAAAAGCACCGTGCATGCCGATTGGTGGAAGTAAGGTGGTACGATCGTGCCTTATTAGGAAG
GCAACAGACGGGTCTGACATGGATTGGACGAACCACTGAATTGCCGCATTGCAGAGATATTGTATTTAAG
TGCCTAGCTCGATACATAAACGGGTCTCTCTGGTTAGACCAGATCTGAGCCTGGGAGCTCTCTGGCTAAC
TAGGGAACCCACTGCTTAAGCCTCAATAAAGCTTGCCTTGAGTGCTTCAAGTAGTGTGTGCCCGTCTGTT
GTGTGACTCTGGTAACTAGAGATCCCTCAGACCCTTTTAGTCAGTGTGGAAAATCTCTAGCAGTGGCGCC
CGAACAGGGACTTGAAAGCGAAAGGGAAACCAGAGGAGCTCTCTCGACGCAGGACTCGGCTTGCTGAAGC
GCGCACGGCAAGAGGCGAGGGGCGGCGACTGGTGAGTACGCCAAAAATTTTGACTAGCGGAGGCTAGAAG
GAGAGAGATGGGTGCGAGAGCGTCAGTATTAAGCGGGGGAGAATTAGATCGCGATGGGAAAAAATTCGGT
TAAGGCCAGGGGGAAAGAAAAAATATAAATTAAAACATATAGTATGGGCAAGCAGGGAGCTAGAACGATT
CGCAGTTAATCCTGGCCTGTTAGAAACATCAGAAGGCTGTAGACAAATACTGGGACAGCTACAACCATCC
CTTCAGACAGGATCAGAAGAACTTAGATCATTATATAATACAGTAGCAACCCTCTATTGTGTGCATCAAA
GGATAGAGATAAAAGACACCAAGGAAGCTTTAGACAAGATAGAGGAAGAGCAAAACAAAAGTAAGACCAC
CGCACAGCAAGCGGCCGCTGATCTTCAGACCTGGAGGAGGAGATATGAGGGACAATTGGAGAAGTGAATT
ATATAAATATAAAGTAGTAAAAATTGAACCATTAGGAGTAGCACCCACCAAGGCAAAGAGAAGAGTGGTG
CAGAGAGAAAAAAGAGCAGTGGGAATAGGAGCTTTGTTCCTTGGGTTCTTGGGAGCAGCAGGAAGCACTA
TGGGCGCAGCGTCAATGACGCTGACGGTACAGGCCAGACAATTATTGTCTGGTATAGTGCAGCAGCAGAA
CAATTTGCTGAGGGCTATTGAGGCGCAACAGCATCTGTTGCAACTCACAGTCTGGGGCATCAAGCAGCTC
CAGGCAAGAATCCTGGCTGTGGAAAGATACCTAAAGGATCAACAGCTCCTGGGGATTTGGGGTTGCTCTG
GAAAACTCATTTGCACCACTGCTGTGCCTTGGAATGCTAGTTGGAGTAATAAATCTCTGGAACAGATTTG
GAATCACACGACCTGGATGGAGTGGGACAGAGAAATTAACAATTACACAAGCTTAATACACTCCTTAATT
GAAGAATCGCAAAACCAGCAAGAAAAGAATGAACAAGAATTATTGGAATTAGATAAATGGGCAAGTTTGT
GGAATTGGTTTAACATAACAAATTGGCTGTGGTATATAAAATTATTCATAATGATAGTAGGAGGCTTGGT
AGGTTTAAGAATAGTTTTTGCTGTACTTTCTATAGTGAATAGAGTTAGGCAGGGATATTCACCATTATCG
TTTCAGACCCACCTCCCAACCCCGAGGGGACCCATGCATTGCATCTCAATTAGTCAGCAACCAGGTGTGG
AAAGTCCCCAGGCTCCCCAGCAGGCAGAAGTATGCAAAGCATGCGTCTCAATTAGTCAGCAACCATAGTC
CCGCCCCTAACTCCGCCCATCCCGCCCCTAACTCCGCCCAGTTCCGCCCATTCTCCGCCCCATGGCTGAC
TAATTTTTTTTATTTATGCAGAGGCCGAGGCCGCCTCGGCCTCTGAGCTATTCCAGAAGTAGTGAGGAGG
CTTTTTTGGAGGCCTAGGCTTTTGCAAAAAGCTTTCTAGAGGTACCACCGGAGCTTACCATGACCGAGTA
CAAGCCCACGGTGCGCCTCGCCACCCGCGACGACGTCCCCAGGGCCGTACGCACCCTCGCCGCCGCGTTC
GCCGACTACCCCGCCACGCGCCACACCGTCGATCCGGACCGCCACATCGAGCGGGTCACCGAGCTGCAAG
AACTCTTCCTCACGCGCGTCGGGCTCGACATCGGCAAGGTGTGGGTCGCGGACGACGGCGCCGCCGTGGC
GGTCTGGACCACGCCGGAGAGCGTCGAAGCGGGGGCGGTGTTCGCCGAGATCGGCCCGCGCATGGCCGAG
TTGAGCGGTTCCCGGCTGGCCGCGCAGCAACAGATGGAAGGCCTCCTGGCGCCGCACCGGCCCAAGGAGC
CCGCGTGGTTCCTGGCCACCGTCGGCGTCTCGCCCGACCACCAGGGCAAGGGTCTGGGCAGCGCCGTCGT
GCTCCCCGGAGTGGAGGCGGCCGAGCGCGCCGGGGTGCCCGCCTTCCTGGAGACCTCCGCGCCCCGCAAC
CTCCCCTTCTACGAGCGGCTCGGCTTCACCGTCACCGCCGACGTCGAGGTGCCCGAAGGACCGCGCACCT
GGTGCATGACCCGCAAGCCCGGTGCCAGTTAACGAATTCTAGATCTTGAGACAAATGGCAGTATTCATCC
ACAATTTTAAAAGAAAAGGGGGGATTGGGGGGTACAGTGCAGGGGAAAGAATAGTAGACATAATAGCAAC
AGACATACAAACTAAAGAATTACAAAAACAAATTACAAAAATTCAAAATTTTCGGGTTTATTACAGGGAC
AGCAGAGATCCACTTTGGCGCCGGCTCGAGGCCTGCAGGTGCAAAGATGGATAAAGTTTTAAACAGAGAG
GAATCTTTGCAGCTAATGGACCTTCTAGGTCTTGAAAGGAGTGGGAATTGGCTCCGGTGCCCGTCAGTGG
GCAGAGCGCACATCGCCCACAGTCCCCGAGAAGTTGGGGGGAGGGGTCGGCAATTGAACCGGTGCCTAGA
GAAGGTGGCGCGGGGTAAACTGGGAAAGTGATGTCGTGTACTGGCTCCGCCTTTTTCCCGAGGGTGGGGG
AGAACCGTATATAAGTGCAGTAGTCGCCGTGAACGTTCTTTTTCGCAACGGGTTTGCCGCCAGAACACAG
GTAAGTGCCGTGTGTGGTTCCCGCGGGCCTGGCCTCTTTACGGGTTATGGCCCTTGCGTGCCTTGAATTA
CTTCCACCTGGCTGCAGTACGTGATTCTTGATCCCGAGCTTCGGGTTGGAAGTGGGTGGGAGAGTTCGAG
GCCTTGCGCTTAAGGAGCCCCTTCGCCTCGTGCTTGAGTTGAGGCCTGGCCTGGGCGCTGGGGCCGCCGC
GTGCGAATCTGGTGGCACCTTCGCGCCTGTCTCGCTGCTTTCGATAAGTCTCTAGCCATTTAAAATTTTT
GATGACCTGCTGCGACGCTTTTTTTCTGGCAAGATAGTCTTGTAAATGCGGGCCAAGATCTGCACACTGG
TATTTCGGTTTTTGGGGCCGCGGGCGGCGACGGGGCCCGTGCGTCCCAGCGCACATGTTCGGCGAGGCGG
GGCCTGCGAGCGCGGCCACCGAGAATCGGACGGGGGTAGTCTCAAGCTGGCCGGCCTGCTCTGGTGCCTG
GCCTCGCGCCGCCGTGTATCGCCCCGCCCTGGGCGGCAAGGCTGGCCCGGTCGGCACCAGTTGCGTGAGC
GGAAAGATGGCCGCTTCCCGGCCCTGCTGCAGGGAGCTCAAAATGGAGGACGCGGCGCTCGGGAGAGCGG
GCGGGTGAGTCACCCACACAAAGGAAAAGGGCCTTTCCGTCCTCAGCCGTCGCTTCATGTGACTCCACGG
AGTACCGGGCGCCGTCCAGGCACCTCGATTAGTTCTCGAGCTTTTGGAGTACGTCGTCTTTAGGTTGGGG
GGAGGGGTTTTATGCGATGGAGTTTCCCCACACTGAGTGGGTGGAGACTGAAGTTAGGCCAGCTTGGCAC
TTGATGTAATTCTCCTTGGAATTTGCCCTTTTTGAGTTTGGATCTTGGTTCATTCTCAAGCCTCAGACAG
TGGTTCAAAGTTTTTTTCTTCCATTTCAGGTGTCGTGAGGCTAGCACCGCCACCATGTCGAATGAACTTG
ATTTCAGGTCTGTGCGGCTGCTAAAGAACGACCCAGTCAACTTGCAGAAATTCTCTTACACTAGTGAGGA
TGAGGCCTGGAAGACGTACCTAGAAAACCCGTTGACAGCTGCCACAAAGGCCATGATGAGAGTCAATGGA
GATGATGACAGTGTTGCGGCCTTGAGCTTCCTCTATGATTACTACATGGGTCCCAAGGAGAAGCGGATAT
TGTCCTCCAGCACTGGGGGCAGGAATGACCAAGGAAAGAGGTACTACCATGGCATGGAATATGAGACGGA
CCTCACTCCCCTTGAAAGCCCCACACACCTCATGAAATTCCTGACAGAGAACGTGTCTGGAACCCCAGAG
TACCCAGATTTGCTCAAGAAGAATAACCTGATGAGCTTGGAGGGGGCCTTGCCCACCCCTGGCAAGGCAG
CTCCCCTCCCTGCAGGCCCCAGCAAGCTGGAGGCCGGCTCTGTGGACAGCTACCTGTTACCCACCACTGA
TATGTATGATAATGGCTCCCTCAACTCCTTGTTTGAGAGCATTCATGGGGTGCCGCCCACACAGCGCTGG
CAGCCAGACAGCACCTTCAAAGATGACCCACAGGAGTCGATGCTCTTCCCAGATATCCTGAAAACCTCCC
CGGAACCCCCATGTCCAGAGGACTACCCCAGCCTCAAAAGTGACTTTGAATACACCCTGGGCTCCCCCAA
AGCCATCCACATCAAGTCAGGCGAGTCACCCATGGCCTACCTCAACAAAGGCCAGTTCTACCCCGTCACC
CTGCGGACCCCAGCAGGTGGCAAAGGCCTTGCCTTGTCCTCCAACAAAGTCAAGAGTGTGGTGATGGTTG
TCTTCGACAATGAGAAGGTCCCAGTAGAGCAGCTGCGCTTCTGGAAGCACTGGCATTCCCGGCAACCCAC
TGCCAAGCAGCGGGTCATTGACGTGGCTGACTGCAAAGAAAACTTCAACACTGTGGAGCACATTGAGGAG
GTGGCCTATAATGCACTGTCCTTTGTGTGGAACGTGAATGAAGAGGCCAAGGTGTTCATCGGCGTAAACT
GTCTGAGCACAGACTTTTCCTCACAAAAGGGGGTGAAGGGTGTCCCCCTGAACCTGCAGATTGACACCTA
TGACTGTGGCTTGGGCACTGAGCGCCTGGTACACCGTGCTGTCTGCCAGATCAAGATCTTCTGTGACAAG
GGAGCTGAGAGGAAGATGCGCGATGACGAGCGGAAGCAGTTCCGGAGGAAGGTCAAGTGCCCTGACTCCA
GCAACAGTGGCGTCAAGGGCTGCCTGCTGTCGGGCTTCAGGGGCAATGAGACGACCTACCTTCGGCCAGA
GACTGACCTGGAGACGCCACCCGTGCTGTTCATCCCCAATGTGCACTTCTCCAGCCTGCAGCGCTCTGGA
GGGGCAGCCCCCTCGGCAGGACCCAGCAGCTCCAACAGGCTGCCTCTGAAGCGTACCTGCTCGCCCTTCA
CTGAGGAGTTTGAGCCTCTGCCCTCCAAGCAGGCCAAGGAAGGCGACCTTCAGAGAGTTCTGCTGTATGT
GCGGAGGGAGACTGAGGAGGTGTTTGACGCGCTCATGTTGAAGACCCCAGACCTGAAGGGGCTGAGGAAT
GCGATCTCTGAGAAGTATGGGTTCCCTGAAGAGAACATTTACAAAGTCTACAAGAAATGCAAGCGAGGGG
AAACTTCTCTCCTCCACCCACGCCTGTCTCGCCACCCCCCACCTGACTGTCTTGAATGTTCCCATCCTGT
GACTCAAGTGAGGAACATGGGTTTTGGAGATGGATTTTGGAGGCAGAGGGACCTGGATTCAAATCCCAGC
CCCACCACCGTCAACAGCCTGCACTTCACTGTAAACTCGGAATAGTAATGAACTAGTCCGTAACTTGAAA
GTATTTCGATTTCTTGGCTTTATATATCTTGTGGAAAGGACGATCCTCGCAGAATCACCAATTATCGACG
CGTTAAGTCGACAATCAACCTCTGGATTACAAAATTTGTGAAAGATTGACTGGTATTCTTAACTATGTTG
CTCCTTTTACGCTATGTGGATACGCTGCTTTAATGCCTTTGTATCATGCTATTGCTTCCCGTATGGCTTT
CATTTTCTCCTCCTTGTATAAATCCTGGTTGCTGTCTCTTTATGAGGAGTTGTGGCCCGTTGTCAGGCAA
CGTGGCGTGGTGTGCACTGTGTTTGCTGACGCAACCCCCACTGGTTGGGGCATTGCCACCACCTGTCAGC
TCCTTTCCGGGACTTTCGCTTTCCCCCTCCCTATTGCCACGGCGGAACTCATCGCCGCCTGCCTTGCCCG
CTGCTGGACAGGGGCTCGGCTGTTGGGCACTGACAATTCCGTGGTGTTGTCGGGGAAATCATCGTCCTTT
CCTTGGCTGCTCGCCTGTGTTGCCACCTGGATTCTGCGCGGGACGTCCTTCTGCTACGTCCCTTCGGCCC
TCAATCCAGCGGACCTTCCTTCCCGCGGCCTGCTGCCGGCTCTGCGGCCTCTTCCGCGTCTTCGCCTTCG
CCCTCAGACGAGTCGGATCTCCCTTTGGGCCGCCTCCCCGCGTCGACTTTAAGACCAATGACTTACAAGG
CAGCTGTAGATCTTAGCCACTTTTTAAAAGAAAAGGGGGGACTGGAAGGGCTAATTCACTCCCAACGAAG
ACAAGATCTGCTTTTTGCTTGTACTGGGTCTCTCTGGTTAGACCAGATCTGAGCCTGGGAGCTCTCTGGC
TAACTAGGGAACCCACTGCTTAAGCCTCAATAAAGCTTGCCTTGAGTGCTTCAAGTAGTGTGTGCCCGTC
TGTTGTGTGACTCTGGTAACTAGAGATCCCTCAGACCCTTTTAGTCAGTGTGGAAAATCTCTAGCAGTAC
GTATAGTAGTTCATGTCATCTTATTATTCAGTATTTATAACTTGCAAAGAAATGAATATCAGAGAGTGAG
AGGAACTTGTTTATTGCAGCTTATAATGGTTACAAATAAAGCAATAGCATCACAAATTTCACAAATAAAG
CATTTTTTTCACTGCATTCTAGTTGTGGTTTGTCCAAACTCATCAATGTATCTTATCATGTCTGGCTCTA
GCTATCCCGCCCCTAACTCCGCCCATCCCGCCCCTAACTCCGCCCAGTTCCGCCCATTCTCCGCCCCATG
GCTGACTAATTTTTTTTATTTATGCAGAGGCCGAGGCCGCCTCGGCCTCTGAGCTATTCCAGAAGTAGTG
AGGAGGCTTTTTTGGAGGCCTAGGGACGTACCCAATTCGCCCTATAGTGAGTCGTATTACGCGCGCTCAC
TGGCCGTCGTTTTACAACGTCGTGACTGGGAAAACCCTGGCGTTACCCAACTTAATCGCCTTGCAGCACA
TCCCCCTTTCGCCAGCTGGCGTAATAGCGAAGAGGCCCGCACCGATCGCCCTTCCCAACAGTTGCGCAGC
CTGAATGGCGAATGGG
[124 nt withheld, positions 7577-7700]
C
[91 nt withheld, positions 7702-7792]
A
[49 nt withheld, positions 7794-7842]
CCTTTGACGTTGGAGTCCACGTTCTTT
[37 nt withheld, positions 7870-7906]
ACCCTATCTCGGTCTATTCTTTTGATTTATAAGGGATTTTGCCGATTTCGGCCTATTGGTTAAAAAATGA
GCTGATTTAACAAAAATTTAACGCGAATTTTAACAAAATATTAACGCTTACAATTTAGGTGGCACTTTTC
GGGGAAATGTGCGCGGAACCCCTATTTGTTTATTTTTCTAAATACATTCAAATATGTATCCGCTCATGAG
ACAATAACCCTGATAAATGCTTCAATAATATTGAAAAAGGAAGAGTATGAGTATTCAACATTTCCGTGTC
GCCCTTATTCCCTTTTTTGCGGCATTTTGCCTTCCTGTTTTTGCTCACCCAGAAACGCTGGTGAAAGTAA
AAGATGCTGAAGATCAGTTGGGTGCACGAGTGGGTTACATCGAACTGGATCTCAACAGCGGTAAGATCCT
TGAGAGTTTTCGCCCCGAAGAACGTTTTCCAATGATGAGCACTTTTAAAGTTCTGCTATGTGGCGCGGTA
TTATCCCGTATTGACGCCGGGCAAGAGCAACTCGGTCGCCGCATACACTATTCTCAGAATGACTTGGTTG
AGTACTCACCAGTCACAGAAAAGCATCTTACGGATGGCATGACAGTAAGAGAATTATGCAGTGCTGCCAT
AACCATGAGTGATAACACTGCGGCCAACTTACTTCTGACAACGATCGGAGGACCGAAGGAGCTAACCGCT
TTTTTGCACAACATGGGGGATCATGTAACTCGCCTTGATCGTTGGGAACCGGAGCTGAATGAAGCCATAC
CAAACGACGAGCGTGACACCACGATGCCTGTAGCAATGGCAACAACGTTGCGCAAACTATTAACTGGCGA
ACTACTTACTCTAGCTTCCCGGCAACAATTAATAGACTGGATGGAGGCGGATAAAGTTGCAGGACCACTT
CTGCGCTCGGCCCTTCCGGCTGGCTGGTTTATTGCTGATAAATCTGGAGCCGGTGAGCGTGGGTCTCGCG
GTATCATTGCAGCACTGGGGCCAGATGGTAAGCCCTCCCGTATCGTAGTTATCTACACGACGGGGAGTCA
GGCAACTATGGATGAACGAAATAGACAGATCGCTGAGATAGGTGCCTCACTGATTAAGCATTGGTAACTG
TCAGACCAAGTTTACTCATATATACTTTAGATTGATTTAAAACTTCATTTTTAATTTAAAAGGATCTAGG
TGAAGATCCTTTTTGATAATCTCATGACCAAAATCCCTTAACGTGAGTTTTCGTTCCACTGAGCGTCAGA
CCCCGTAGAAAAGATCAAAGGATCTTCTTGAGATCCTTTTTTTCTGCGCGTAATCTGCTGCTTGCAAACA
AAAAAACCACCGCTACCAGCGGTGGTTTGTTTGCCGGATCAAGAGCTACCAACTCTTTTTCCGAAGGTAA
CTGGCTTCAGCAGAGCGCAGATACCAAATACTGTTCTTCTAGTGTAGCCGTAGTTAGGCCACCACTTCAA
GAACTCTGTAGCACCGCCTACATACCTCGCTCTGCTAATCCTGTTACCAGTGGCTGCTGCCAGTGGCGAT
AAGTCGTGTCTTACCGGGTTGGACTCAAGACGATAGTTACCGGATAAGGCGCAGCGGTCGGGCTGAACGG
GGGGTTCGTGCACACAGCCCAGCTTGGAGCGAACGACCTACACCGAACTGAGATACCTACAGCGTGAGCT
ATGAGAAAGCGCCACGCTTCCCGAAGGGAGAAAGGCGGACAGGTATCCGGTAAGCGGCAGGGTCGGAACA
GGAGAGCGCACGAGGGAGCTTCCAGGGGGAAACGCCTGGTATCTTTATAGTCCTGTCGGGTTTCGCCACC
TCTGACTTGAGCGTCGATTTTTGTGATGCTCGTCAGGGGGGCGGAGCCTATGGAAAAACGCCAGCAACGC
GGCCTTTTTACGGTTCCTGGCCTTTTGCTGGCCTTTTGCTCACATGTTCTTTCCTGCGTTATCCCCTGAT
TCTGTGGATAACCGTATTACCGCCTTTGAGTGAGCTGATACCGCTCGCCGCAGCCGAACGACCGAGCGCA
GCGAGTCAGTGAGCGAGGAAGCGGAAGAGCGCCCAATACGCAAACCGCCTCTCCCCGCGCGTTGGCCGAT
TCATTAATGCAGCTGGCACGACAGGTTTCCCGACTGGAAAGCGGGCAGTGAGCGCAACGCAATTAATGTG
AGTTAGCTCACTCATTAGGCACCCCAGGCTTTACACTTTATGCTTCCGGCTCGTATGTTGTGTGGAATTG
TGAGCGGATAACAATTTCACACAGGAAACAGCTATGACCATGATTACGCCAAGCGCGCAATTAACCCTCA
CTAAAGGGAACAAAAGCTGGAGCTGCAAGC
