>Addgene plasmid #143176 | TFORF2166 | depositor partial sequence | sequence record 281666 | Insert
ACCGCCACCATGTCGAATGAACTTGATTTCAGGTCTGTGCGGCTGCTAAAGAACGACCCAGTCAACTTGC
AGAAATTCTCTTACACTAGTGAGGATGAGGCCTGGAAGACGTACCTAGAAAACCCGTTGACAGCTGCCAC
AAAGGCCATGATGAGAGTCAATGGAGATGATGACAGTGTTGCGGCCTTGAGCTTCCTCTATGATTACTAC
ATGGGTCCCAAGGAGAAGCGGATATTGTCCTCCAGCACTGGGGGCAGGAATGACCAAGGAAAGAGGTACT
ACCATGGCATGGAATATGAGACGGACCTCACTCCCCTTGAAAGCCCCACACACCTCATGAAATTCCTGAC
AGAGAACGTGTCTGGAACCCCAGAGTACCCAGATTTGCTCAAGAAGAATAACCTGATGAGCTTGGAGGGG
GCCTTGCCCACCCCTGGCAAGGCAGCTCCCCTCCCTGCAGGCCCCAGCAAGCTGGAGGCCGGCTCTGTGG
ACAGCTACCTGTTACCCACCACTGATATGTATGATAATGGCTCCCTCAACTCCTTGTTTGAGAGCATTCA
TGGGGTGCCGCCCACACAGCGCTGGCAGCCAGACAGCACCTTCAAAGATGACCCACAGGAGTCGATGCTC
TTCCCAGATATCCTGAAAACCTCCCCGGAACCCCCATGTCCAGAGGACTACCCCAGCCTCAAAAGTGACT
TTGAATACACCCTGGGCTCCCCCAAAGCCATCCACATCAAGTCAGGCGAGTCACCCATGGCCTACCTCAA
CAAAGGCCAGTTCTACCCCGTCACCCTGCGGACCCCAGCAGGTGGCAAAGGCCTTGCCTTGTCCTCCAAC
AAAGTCAAGAGTGTGGTGATGGTTGTCTTCGACAATGAGAAGGTCCCAGTAGAGCAGCTGCGCTTCTGGA
AGCACTGGCATTCCCGGCAACCCACTGCCAAGCAGCGGGTCATTGACGTGGCTGACTGCAAAGAAAACTT
CAACACTGTGGAGCACATTGAGGAGGTGGCCTATAATGCACTGTCCTTTGTGTGGAACGTGAATGAAGAG
GCCAAGGTGTTCATCGGCGTAAACTGTCTGAGCACAGACTTTTCCTCACAAAAGGGGGTGAAGGGTGTCC
CCCTGAACCTGCAGATTGACACCTATGACTGTGGCTTGGGCACTGAGCGCCTGGTACACCGTGCTGTCTG
CCAGATCAAGATCTTCTGTGACAAGGGAGCTGAGAGGAAGATGCGCGATGACGAGCGGAAGCAGTTCCGG
AGGAAGGTCAAGTGCCCTGACTCCAGCAACAGTGGCGTCAAGGGCTGCCTGCTGTCGGGCTTCAGGGGCA
ATGAGACGACCTACCTTCGGCCAGAGACTGACCTGGAGACGCCACCCGTGCTGTTCATCCCCAATGTGCA
CTTCTCCAGCCTGCAGCGCTCTGGAGGGGCAGCCCCCTCGGCAGGACCCAGCAGCTCCAACAGGCTGCCT
CTGAAGCGTACCTGCTCGCCCTTCACTGAGGAGTTTGAGCCTCTGCCCTCCAAGCAGGCCAAGGAAGGCG
ACCTTCAGAGAGTTCTGCTGTATGTGCGGAGGGAGACTGAGGAGGTGTTTGACGCGCTCATGTTGAAGAC
CCCAGACCTGAAGGGGCTGAGGAATGCGATCTCTGAGAAGTATGGGTTCCCTGAAGAGAACATTTACAAA
GTCTACAAGAAATGCAAGCGAGGGGAAACTTCTCTCCTCCACCCACGCCTGTCTCGCCACCCCCCACCTG
ACTGTCTTGAATGTTCCCATCCTGTGACTCAAGTGAGGAACATGGGTTTTGGAGATGGATTTTGGAGGCA
GAGGGACCTGGATTCAAATCCCAGCCCCACCACCGTCAACAGCCTGCACTTCACTGTAAACTCGGAATAG
TAATGAACTAGTCCGTAACTTGAAAGTATTTCGATTTCTTGGCTTTATATATCTTGTGGAAAGGACGATC
CTCGCAGAATCACCAATTATCG
