>Addgene plasmid #143176 | TFORF2166 | depositor partial sequence | sequence record 281667 | Barcode
TCCTCGCAGAATCACCAATTATCG
